>Addgene plasmid #156880 | pD649-HAsp-KIRREL2-Fc(DAPA)-AviTag-6xHis | depositor full sequence | sequence record 302869 | Full Sequence
TTTCAATATTATTGAAGCATTTATCAGGGTTATTGTCTCATGAGCGGATACATATTTGAATGTATTTAGA
AAAATAAACAAATAGGGGTCAGTGTTACAACCAATTAACCAATTCTGAACATTATCGCGAGCCCATTTAT
ACCTGAATATGGCTCATAACACCCCTTGCTCATGACCAAAATCCCTTAACGTGAGTTACGCGCGCGTCGT
TCCACTGAGCGTCAGACCCCGTAGAAAAGATCAAAGGATCTTCTTGAGATCCTTTTTTTCTGCGCGTAAT
CTGCTGCTTGCAAACAAAAAAACCACCGCTACCAGCGGTGGTTTGTTTGCCGGATCAAGAGCTACCAACT
CTTTTTCCGAAGGTAACTGGCTTCAGCAGAGCGCAGATACCAAATACTGTTCTTCTAGTGTAGCCGTAGT
TAGCCCACCACTTCAAGAACTCTGTAGCACCGCCTACATACCTCGCTCTGCTAATCCTGTTACCAGTGGC
TGCTGCCAGTGGCGATAAGTCGTGTCTTACCGGGTTGGACTCAAGACGATAGTTACCGGATAAGGCGCAG
CGGTCGGGCTGAACGGGGGGTTCGTGCACACAGCCCAGCTTGGAGCGAACGACCTACACCGAACTGAGAT
ACCTACAGCGTGAGCTATGAGAAAGCGCCACGCTTCCCGAAGGGAGAAAGGCGGACAGGTATCCGGTAAG
CGGCAGGGTCGGAACAGGAGAGCGCACGAGGGAGCTTCCAGGGGGAAACGCCTGGTATCTTTATAGTCCT
GTCGGGTTTCGCCACCTCTGACTTGAGCGTCGATTTTTGTGATGCTCGTCAGGGGGGCGGAGCCTATGGA
AAAACGCCAGCAACGCGGCCTTTTTACGGTTCCTGGCCTTTTGCTGGCCTTTTGCTCACATGTTCTTTCC
TGCGTTATCCCCTGATTCTGTGGATAACCGTATTACCGCCTTTGAGTGAGCTGATACCGCTCGCCGCAGC
CGAACGACCGAGCGCAGCGAGTCAGTGAGCGAGGAAGCGGAAGGCGAGAGTAGGGAACTGCCAGGCATCA
AACTAAGCAGAAGGCCCCTGACGGATGGCCTTTTTGCGTTTCTACAAACTCTTTCTGTGTTGTAAAACGA
CGGCCAGTCTTAAGCTCGGGCCCCCTGGGCGGTTCTGATAACGAGTAATCGTTAATCCGCAAATAACGTA
AAAACCCGCTTCGGCGGGTTTTTTTATGGGGGGAGTTTAGGGAAAGAGCATTTGTCAGAATATTTAAGGG
CGCCTGTCACTTTGCTTGATATATGAGAATTATTTAACCTTATAAATGAGAAAAAAGCAACGCACTTTAA
ATAAGATACGTTGCTTTTTCGATTGATGAACACCTATAATTAAACTATTCATCTATTATTTATGATTTTT
TGTATATACAATATTTCTAGTTTGTTAAAGAGAATTAAGAAAATAAATCTCGAAAATAATAAAGGGAAAA
TCAGTTTTTGATATCAAAATTATACATGTCAACGATAATACAAAATATAATACAAACTATAAGATGTTAT
CAGTATTTATTATCATTTAGAATAAATTTTGTGTCGCCCTTAATTGTGAGCGGATAACAATTACGAGCTT
CATGCACAGTGGCGTTGACTCAATATTGGCCATTAGCCATATTATTCATTGGTTATATAGCATAAATCAA
TATTGGCTATTGGCCATTGCATACGTTGTATCTATATCATAATATGTACATTTATATTGGCTCATGTCCA
ATATGACCGCCATGTTGGCATTGATTATTGACTAGTTATTAATAGTAATCAATTACGGGGTCATTAGTTC
ATAGCCCATATATGGAGTTCCGCGTTACATAACTTACGGTAAATGGCCCGCCTGGCTGACCGCCCAACGA
CCCCCGCCCATTGACGTCAATAATGACGTATGTTCCCATAGTAACGCCAATAGGGACTTTCCATTGACGT
CAATGGGTGGAGTATTTACGGTAAACTGCCCACTTGGCAGTACATCAAGTGTATCATATGCCAAGTACGC
CCCCTATTGACGTCAATGACGGTAAATGGCCCGCCTGGCATTATGCCCAGTACATGACCTTATGGGACTT
TCCTACTTGGCAGTACATCTACGTATTAGTCATCGCTATTACCATGGTGATGCGGTTTTGGCAGTACATC
AATGGGCGTGGATAGCGGTTTGACTCACGGGGATTTCCAAGTCTCCACCCCATTGACGTCAATGGGAGTT
TGTTTTGGCACCAAAATCAACGGGACTTTCCAAAATGTCGTAACAACTCCGCCCCATTGACGCAAATGGG
CGGTAGGCGTGTACGGTGGGAGGTCTATATAAGCAGAGCTCGTTTAGTGAACCGTCAGATCGCCTGGAGA
CGCCATCCACGCTGTTTTGACCTCCATAGAAGACACCGGGACCGATCCAGCCTCCGCGGCCGGGAACGGT
GCATTGGAACGCGGATTCCCCGTGCCAAGAGTGACGTAAGTACCGCCTATAGAGTCTATAGGCCCACCCC
CTTGGCTTCGTTAGAACGCGGCTACAATTAATACATAACCTTATGTATCATACACATACGATTTAGGTGA
CACTATAGAATAACATCCACTTTGCCTTTCTCTCCACAGGTGTCCACTCCCAGGTCCAACTGCACCTCGG
TTCTATCGAAAACGCGCCTGCTAGCGCCACCATGAAGACCATCATTGCCCTGAGCTACATCTTCTGCCTG
GTGTTCGCTGCGGCCGCCGGACCTTCTCCTCATTTTCTGCAACAGCCCGAGGACCTGGTGGTGCTGCTTG
GAGAAGAAGCCAGACTGCCTTGCGCTCTGGGAGCCTATTGGGGACTTGTGCAGTGGACCAAGTCTGGACT
GGCCCTTGGCGGACAGAGAGATCTTCCTGGCTGGTCCAGATACTGGATCAGCGGCAATGCCGCCAACGGA
CAGCACGACCTGCACATCAGACCTGTGGAACTGGAAGATGAGGCCAGCTACGAGTGCCAGGCTACACAGG
CTGGACTGAGAAGCAGACCTGCTCAGCTGCATGTGCTGGTGCCACCTGAAGCTCCTCAGGTTCTCGGAGG
CCCTTCTGTGTCTCTGGTTGCTGGCGTGCCAGCCAACCTGACCTGTAGATCTCGGGGAGATGCCCGGCCT
ACACCTGAGCTGCTGTGGTTTAGAGATGGCGTGCTGCTGGATGGCGCCACCTTTCATCAGACCCTGCTGA
AAGAGGGCACCCCTGGCAGCGTGGAAAGCACCCTTACACTGACCCCTTTCAGCCACGATGACGGCGCCAC
ATTCGTGTGCAGAGCCAGATCTCAGGCCCTGCCTACCGGCAGAGATACCGCCATTACACTGAGCCTGCAG
TACCCTCCTGAAGTGACCCTGTCTGCCTCTCCACACACAGTGCAAGAGGGCGAGAAAGTGATCTTTCTGT
GCCAAGCCACCGCTCAGCCTCCAGTGACAGGATACAGATGGGCCAAAGGCGGCTCTCCTGTGCTGGGAGC
TAGAGGCCCTAGACTGGAAGTGGTGGCCGATGCCAGCTTTCTGACCGAGCCTGTGTCCTGCGAAGTGTCC
AATGCCGTGGGCAGCGCCAATAGAAGCACAGCCCTGGATGTGCTGTTCGGCCCTATCCTGCAGGCCAAGC
CTGAACCTGTGTCTGTGGACGTGGGCGAAGATGCCTCCTTTAGCTGCGCTTGGAGGGGCAACCCTCTGCC
TAGAGTGACCTGGACTAGAAGAGGCGGAGCACAGGTGCTCGGATCTGGCGCTACACTGAGACTCCCATCT
GTGGGACCTGAGGACGCCGGCGATTATGTGTGTAGAGCCGAAGCCGGACTGAGCGGACTTAGAGGTGGTG
CCGCTGAGGCTAGACTGACCGTGAATGCTCCTCCTGTCGTGACAGCCCTGCATAGCGCTCCAGCCTTTCT
GAGAGGACCCGCTAGACTGCAGTGCCTGGTGTTTGCTTCCCCTGCTCCTGATGCCGTCGTGTGGTCTTGG
GATGAGGGCTTTCTGGAAGCCGGCAGCCAGGGCAGATTCCTGGTGGAAACATTCCCCGCTCCAGAGAGCA
GAGGCGGACTTGGACCAGGACTGATCAGCGTGCTGCACATCTCTGGCACCCAAGAGAGCGACTTCAGCAG
AAGCTTCAACTGCAGCGCCCGGAACAGACTCGGAGAAGGCGGTGCTCAAGCCTCTCTGGGCAGAAGAGAT
CTGCTGCCCACAGTCAGAGGCGCGCCGGGCGGCGACAAGACCCACACCTGCCCCCCCTGCCCAGCTCCAG
AACTGCTGGGAGGGCCTTCCGTGTTCCTGTTCCCCCCCAAGCCCAAGGACACCCTGATGATCAGCAGGAC
CCCCGAGGTGACCTGCGTGGTGGTGGCCGTGTCCCACGAGGACCCAGAGGTGAAGTTCAACTGGTACGTG
GACGGCGTGGAGGTGCACAACGCCAAGACCAAGCCCAGAGAGGAGCAGTACAACAGCACCTACAGGGTGG
TGTCCGTGCTGACCGTGCTGCACCAGGACTGGCTGAACGGCAAAGAATACAAGTGCAAAGTCTCCAACAA
GGCCCTGGCTGCCCCAATCGAAAAGACAATCAGCAAGGCCAAGGGCCAGCCACGGGAGCCCCAGGTGTAC
ACCCTGCCCCCCAGCCGGGAGGAGATGACCAAGAACCAGGTGTCCCTGACCTGTCTGGTGAAGGGCTTCT
ACCCCAGCGATATCGCCGTGGAGTGGGAGAGCAACGGCCAGCCCGAGAACAACTACAAGACCACCCCCCC
AGTGCTGGACAGCGACGGCAGCTTCTTCCTGTACAGCAAGCTGACCGTGGACAAGTCCAGGTGGCAGCAG
GGCAACGTGTTCAGCTGCAGCGTGATGCACGAGGCCCTGCACAACCACTACACCCAGAAGTCCCTGAGCC
TGAGCCCCGGCGGCAGCGGTCTTAATGATATTTTCGAGGCTCAGAAGATTGAGTGGCATGAACACCACCA
CCATCACCACTAAGGCCGGCCTGTAGTCACTGGCACAACGCGTTACCCGGTAAGCCAATCGGGTATACAC
GGTCGTCATACTGCAGACAGGGTTCTTCTACTTTGCAAGATAGTCTTGAGTAGTAAAATAAATAGATAGA
GAAAATCAGCCTCGACTGTGCCTTCTAGTTGCCAGCCATCTGTTGTTTGCCCCTCCCCCGTGCCTTCCTT
GACCCTGGAAGGTGCCACTCCCACTGTCCTTTCCTAATAAAATGAGGAAATTGCATCACAACACTCAACC
CTATCTCGGTCTATTCTTTTGATTTATAAGGGATTTTGCCGATTTCGGCCTATTGGTTAAAAAATGAGCT
GATTTAACAAAAATTTAACGCGAATTAATTCTGTGGAATGTGTGTCAGTTAGGGTGTGGAAAGTCCCCAG
GCTCCCCAGCAGGCAGAAGTATGCAAAGCATGCATCTCAATTAGTCAGCAACCAGGTGTGGAAAGTCCCC
AGGCTCCCCAGCAGGCAGAAGTATGCAAAGCATGCATCTCAATTAGTCAGCAACCATAGTCCCGCCCCTA
ACTCCGCCCATCCCGCCCCTAACTCCGCCCAGTTCCGCCCATTCTCCGCCCCATGGCTGACTAATTTTTT
TTATTTATGCAGAGGCCGAGGCCGCCTCTGCCTCTGAGCTATTCCAGAAGTAGTGAGGAGGCTTTTTTGG
AGGCCTAGGCTTTTGCAAAAAGCTCCCGGGAGCTTGTATATCCATTTTCGGATCTGATCAGCACGTGTTG
ACAATTAATCATCGGCATAGTATATCGGCATAGTATAATACGACAAGGTGAGGAACTAAACCATGACCGA
GTACAAGCCCACGGTGCGCCTCGCCACCCGCGACGACGTCCCCAGGGCCGTACGCACCCTCGCCGCCGCG
TTCGCCGACTACCCCGCCACGCGCCACACCGTCGATCCGGACCGCCACATCGAGCGGGTCACCGAGCTGC
AAGAACTCTTCCTCACGCGCGTCGGGCTCGACATCGGCAAGGTGTGGGTCGCGGACGACGGCGCCGCGGT
GGCGGTCTGGACCACGCCGGAGAGCGTCGAAGCGGGGGCGGTGTTCGCCGAGATCGGCCCGCGCATGGCC
GAGTTGAGCGGTTCCCGGCTGGCCGCGCAGCAACAGATGGAAGGCCTCCTGGCGCCGCACCGGCCCAAGG
AGCCCGCGTGGTTCCTGGCCACCGTCGGCGTCTCGCCCGACCACCAGGGCAAGGGTCTGGGCAGCGCCGT
CGTGCTCCCCGGAGTGGAGGCGGCCGAGCGCGCCGGGGTGCCCGCCTTCCTGGAGACATCCGCGCCCCGC
AACCTCCCCTTCTACGAGCGGCTCGGCTTCACCGTCACCGCCGACGTCGAGGTGCCCGAAGGACCGCGCA
CCTGGTGCATGACCCGCAAGCCCGGTGCCTGACACGTGCTACGAGATTTCGATTCCACCGCCGCCTTCTA
TGAAAGGTTGGGCTTCGGAATCGTTTTCCGGGACGCCGGCTGGATGATCCTCCAGCGCGGGGATCTCATG
CTGGAGTTCTTCGCCCACCCCAACTTGTTTATTGCAGCTTATAATGGTTACAAATAAAGCAATAGCATCA
CAAATTTCACAAATAAAGCATTTTTTTCACTGCATTCTAGTTGTGGTTTGTCCAAACTCATCAATGTATC
TTATCATGTCTGTATACCGTCGACCTCTAGCTAGAGCTTGGCGTAATCATGGTCATTACCAATGCTTAAT
CAGTGAGGCACCTATCTCAGCGATCTGTCTATTTCGTTCATCCATAGTTGCCTGACTCCCCGTCGTGTAG
ATAACTACGATACGGGAGGGCTTACCATCTGGCCCCAGCGCTGCGATGATACCGCGAGAACCACGCTCAC
CGGCTCCGGATTTATCAGCAATAAACCAGCCAGCCGGAAGGGCCGAGCGCAGAAGTGGTCCTGCAACTTT
ATCCGCCTCCATCCAGTCTATTAATTGTTGCCGGGAAGCTAGAGTAAGTAGTTCGCCAGTTAATAGTTTG
CGCAACGTTGTTGCCATCGCTACAGGCATCGTGGTGTCACGCTCGTCGTTTGGTATGGCTTCATTCAGCT
CCGGTTCCCAACGATCAAGGCGAGTTACATGATCCCCCATGTTGTGCAAAAAAGCGGTTAGCTCCTTCGG
TCCTCCGATCGTTGTCAGAAGTAAGTTGGCCGCAGTGTTATCACTCATGGTTATGGCAGCACTGCATAAT
TCTCTTACTGTCATGCCATCCGTAAGATGCTTTTCTGTGACTGGTGAGTACTCAACCAAGTCATTCTGAG
AATAGTGTATGCGGCGACCGAGTTGCTCTTGCCCGGCGTCAATACGGGATAATACCGCGCCACATAGCAG
AACTTTAAAAGTGCTCATCATTGGAAAACGTTCTTCGGGGCGAAAACTCTCAAGGATCTTACCGCTGTTG
AGATCCAGTTCGATGTAACCCACTCGTGCACCCAACTGATCTTCAGCATCTTTTACTTTCACCAGCGTTT
CTGGGTGAGCAAAAACAGGAAGGCAAAATGCCGCAAAAAAGGGAATAAGGGCGACACGGAAATGTTGAAT
ACTCATATTCTTCCTT
Features (pLannotate 1.2.2; 21 found; start..end, strand, type, name):
    119..143     -  CDS            KanR (fragment): aminoglycoside phosphotransferase; aph(3')-Ia; confers resistance to kanamycin
    254..842     +  rep_origin     ori: high-copy-number ColE1/pMB1/pBR322/pUC origin of replication
   1067..1084    +  terminator     rrnB T2 terminator (fragment): transcription terminator T2 from the E. coli rrnB gene
   1109..1128    -  CDS            lacZα (fragment): LacZα fragment of β-galactosidase; lacZ fragment
   1584..1600    +  protein_bind   lac operator: The lac repressor binds to the lac operator to inhibit transcription in E. coli. This inhibition can be relieved by adding lactose or isopropyl-β-D-thiogalactopyranoside (IPTG). lac repressor encoded by lacI
   1843..2146    +  enhancer       CMV enhancer: human cytomegalovirus immediate early enhancer
   2147..2350    +  promoter       CMV promoter: human cytomegalovirus (CMV) immediate early promoter
   2486..2529    +  intron         CMV intron (fragment): modified intron A from human cytomegalovirus
   2581..2599    +  promoter       SP6 promoter: promoter for bacteriophage SP6 RNA polymerase
   2603..2640    +  CDS            IgH signal sequence (fragment): signal sequence from the mouse immunoglobulin heavy chain variable region
   2710..4218    +  CDS            KIRREL2 (fragment): KIRR2_HUMAN - Also known as NEPH3. Experimental evidence at protein level: Swiss-Prot protein existence level 1. May regulate basal insulin secretion. From Homo sapiens (Human).
   4246..4911    +  CDS            IGHG2_CAVPO (fragment): Experimental evidence at protein level: Swiss-Prot protein existence level 1. From Cavia porcellus (Guinea pig).
   5126..5237    +  polyA_signal   bGH poly(A) signal: bovine growth hormone polyadenylation signal
   5238..5346    +  rep_origin     f1 ori (fragment): f1 bacteriophage origin of replication; arrow indicates direction of (+) strand synthesis
   5360..5689    +  promoter       SV40 promoter: SV40 enhancer and early promoter
   5737..5784    +  promoter       EM7 promoter: synthetic bacterial promoter&nbsp
   5803..6402    +  CDS            PuroR (fragment): puromycin N-acetyltransferase; pac from Streptomyces; confers resistance to puromycin
   6412..6537    +  CDS            ble (fragment): BLE_KLEPN - Experimental evidence at protein level: Swiss-Prot protein existence level 1. Binding protein with a strong affinity to the bleomycin family of antibiotics. Binds to CL990; an antimitotic-antibiotic compound. From Klebsiella pneumoniae.
   6532..6653    +  polyA_signal   SV40 poly(A) signal: SV40 polyadenylation signal
   6706..7566    -  CDS            AmpR: β-lactamase; bla; confers resistance to ampicillin, carbenicillin, and related antibiotics
   7569..89      -  promoter       AmpR promoter (fragment) (across the origin): bla
