[The description below was written by a language model from this plasmid's Addgene catalogue record and pLannotate feature annotations shown in this document.]
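Description:
pD649-HAsp-KIRREL2-Fc(DAPA)-AviTag-6xHis is a mammalian expression plasmid built on the pD649 backbone for producing the extracellular domain of human KIRREL2 (also called NEPH3 or filtrin), an immunoglobulin-superfamily cell-surface protein, as a secreted Fc fusion. It is maintained in E. coli as a high-copy plasmid through a ColE1/pUC-type origin and selected with ampicillin via the β-lactamase gene. The annotated sequence also carries an SV40 early promoter/EM7 promoter cassette driving a puromycin N-acetyltransferase gene, followed by an SV40 polyadenylation signal, which could allow selection in mammalian cells. Short fragments of KanR, lacZα, f1 ori and a bleomycin-resistance gene appear to be backbone remnants rather than functional parts.

Expression is driven by the CMV immediate-early enhancer and promoter, followed by a fragment of CMV intron A; an SP6 promoter lies just upstream of the coding region. The open reading frame begins with a signal peptide: the name indicates an HA signal peptide, whereas the automated annotation flags a partial match to a mouse IgH signal sequence. This directs the protein into the secretory pathway. The KIRREL2 ectodomain, cloned between preserved NotI and AscI sites, is fused at its C terminus to a human IgG Fc region (matched by the annotation tool only to a guinea pig homologue) carrying the D265A and P329A (DAPA) substitutions, generally used to reduce Fc effector binding. The catalogue lists an AviTag for site-specific biotinylation and a 6xHis tag for affinity purification after the Fc, although neither is annotated in the feature table, and a bGH polyadenylation signal ends the transcript. The construct belongs to a collection made for mapping protein–protein interactions among human IgSF cell-surface proteins. The depositor notes that some plasmids in this collection may carry an IS4-like transposase insertion upstream of the CMV promoter; none is annotated here.
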