Addgene plasmid #156880: pD649-HAsp-KIRREL2-Fc(DAPA)-AviTag-6xHis
Purpose: Mammalian expression of cell-surface protein extracellular domain fused to Fc(DAPA)-Avi-6xHis. Protein is secreted from cells.
Depositing lab: Chris Garcia. Depositing organization: Stanford University. Publication: A Human IgSF Cell-Surface Interactome Reveals a Complex Network of Protein-Protein Interactions. Wojtowicz WM, Vielmetter J, Fernandes RA, Siepe DH, Eastman CL, Chisholm GB, Cox S, Klock H, Anderson PW, Rue SM, Miller JJ, Glaser SM, Bragstad ML, Vance J, Lam AW, Lesley SA, Zinn K, Garcia KC. Cell. 2020 Aug 20;182(4):1027-1043.e17. doi: 10.1016/j.cell.2020.07.025. PubMed 32822567.
Backbone
  Vector backbone: pD649
  Backbone size w/o insert (bp): 6106
  Vector type: Mammalian Expression
Growth in bacteria
  Bacterial resistance: Ampicillin, 100 μg/mL
  Growth temperature: 37°C
  Growth strain: DH5alpha
  Copy number: High Copy
Gene/Insert
  Gene/Insert name: KIRREL2 (alt name: KIRR2)
  Species: H. sapiens (human)
  Insert size (bp): 1470
  Mutation: Fc region of human IgG contains D265A and P329A mutations (DAPA)
  Entrez Gene: KIRREL2 (a.k.a. FILTRIN, NEPH3, NLG1)
  Promoter: CMV/SP6
  Tag / fusion protein: Fc(DAPA)-AviTag-6xHis (C terminal on backbone)
  Cloning method: Restriction Enzyme; 5′ cloning site GCGGCCGC (not destroyed); 3′ cloning site GGCGCGCC (not destroyed)
  Sequencing primers: 5′ ATTTAGGTGACACTATAG; 3′ CACGTACCAGTTGAACTTCACC
Resource information
  A portion of this plasmid was derived from a plasmid made by: synthesis by ThermoFisher
Terms and licenses: Academic/Nonprofit Terms; Industry Terms: Not Available to Industry
Depositor comments: Some plasmids in this collection may have an IS4-like element ISVsa5 family transposase upstream of the CMV promoter.
How to cite: pD649-HAsp-KIRREL2-Fc(DAPA)-AviTag-6xHis was a gift from Chris Garcia (Addgene plasmid # 156880 ; http://n2t.net/addgene:156880 ; RRID:Addgene_156880)
