>Addgene plasmid #156880 | pD649-HAsp-KIRREL2-Fc(DAPA)-AviTag-6xHis | depositor partial sequence | sequence record 302870 | insert (extracellular domain)
GGACCTTCTCCTCATTTTCTGCAACAGCCCGAGGACCTGGTGGTGCTGCTTGGAGAAGAAGCCAGACTGC
CTTGCGCTCTGGGAGCCTATTGGGGACTTGTGCAGTGGACCAAGTCTGGACTGGCCCTTGGCGGACAGAG
AGATCTTCCTGGCTGGTCCAGATACTGGATCAGCGGCAATGCCGCCAACGGACAGCACGACCTGCACATC
AGACCTGTGGAACTGGAAGATGAGGCCAGCTACGAGTGCCAGGCTACACAGGCTGGACTGAGAAGCAGAC
CTGCTCAGCTGCATGTGCTGGTGCCACCTGAAGCTCCTCAGGTTCTCGGAGGCCCTTCTGTGTCTCTGGT
TGCTGGCGTGCCAGCCAACCTGACCTGTAGATCTCGGGGAGATGCCCGGCCTACACCTGAGCTGCTGTGG
TTTAGAGATGGCGTGCTGCTGGATGGCGCCACCTTTCATCAGACCCTGCTGAAAGAGGGCACCCCTGGCA
GCGTGGAAAGCACCCTTACACTGACCCCTTTCAGCCACGATGACGGCGCCACATTCGTGTGCAGAGCCAG
ATCTCAGGCCCTGCCTACCGGCAGAGATACCGCCATTACACTGAGCCTGCAGTACCCTCCTGAAGTGACC
CTGTCTGCCTCTCCACACACAGTGCAAGAGGGCGAGAAAGTGATCTTTCTGTGCCAAGCCACCGCTCAGC
CTCCAGTGACAGGATACAGATGGGCCAAAGGCGGCTCTCCTGTGCTGGGAGCTAGAGGCCCTAGACTGGA
AGTGGTGGCCGATGCCAGCTTTCTGACCGAGCCTGTGTCCTGCGAAGTGTCCAATGCCGTGGGCAGCGCC
AATAGAAGCACAGCCCTGGATGTGCTGTTCGGCCCTATCCTGCAGGCCAAGCCTGAACCTGTGTCTGTGG
ACGTGGGCGAAGATGCCTCCTTTAGCTGCGCTTGGAGGGGCAACCCTCTGCCTAGAGTGACCTGGACTAG
AAGAGGCGGAGCACAGGTGCTCGGATCTGGCGCTACACTGAGACTCCCATCTGTGGGACCTGAGGACGCC
GGCGATTATGTGTGTAGAGCCGAAGCCGGACTGAGCGGACTTAGAGGTGGTGCCGCTGAGGCTAGACTGA
CCGTGAATGCTCCTCCTGTCGTGACAGCCCTGCATAGCGCTCCAGCCTTTCTGAGAGGACCCGCTAGACT
GCAGTGCCTGGTGTTTGCTTCCCCTGCTCCTGATGCCGTCGTGTGGTCTTGGGATGAGGGCTTTCTGGAA
GCCGGCAGCCAGGGCAGATTCCTGGTGGAAACATTCCCCGCTCCAGAGAGCAGAGGCGGACTTGGACCAG
GACTGATCAGCGTGCTGCACATCTCTGGCACCCAAGAGAGCGACTTCAGCAGAAGCTTCAACTGCAGCGC
CCGGAACAGACTCGGAGAAGGCGGTGCTCAAGCCTCTCTGGGCAGAAGAGATCTGCTGCCCACAGTCAGA
